>Addgene plasmid #51857 | TREML1-bio-His | depositor full sequence | sequence record 79745 | TREML1-bio-His sequence 7124 bps
GTCGACCTCCATCACGGCCTATAAGAGTGAGGGGGAGTCAGCGGAGTTCTCCTTCCCACTCAACCTTGGA
GAGGAAAGCCTGCAGGGAGAGTTGAGATGGAAGGCAGAGAAGGCTCCTTCTTCCCAGTCCTGGATCACCT
TCTCCCTAAAGAACCAAAAGGTGTCTGTGCAGAAGTCTACTAGCAACCCCAAGTTCCAGCTGTCCGAAAC
GCTCCCACTCACCCTTCAGATACCCCAGGTCTCCCTTCAGTTTGCTGGTTCTGGCAACCTGACCCTGACT
CTGGACAGAGGGATACTGTATCAGGAAGTGAACCTGGTGGTGATGAAAGTGACTCAGCCCGACAGCAACA
CTTTGACCTGTGAGGTGATGGGACCCACCTCACCCAAGATGAGACTGATCTTGAAGCAGGAGAATCAGGA
GGCCAGGGTCTCCAGGCAGGAGAAAGTGATTCAAGTGCAGGCCCCTGAAGCAGGGGTGTGGCAATGTCTA
CTGAGTGAAGGTGAAGAGGTCAAGATGGACTCCAAGATCCAGGTTTTATCCAAAGGGTTGAATTCCGGCA
GCCTGCACCACATCCTGGACGCCCAGAAGATGCTGTGGAACCACAGGGACAGGAACCTGCCTCCTCTGGC
CCCTCTGGGCCCCCACCACCATCACCACCATTGAGTCTAGACACGTGATTAATTAAGGATCCCCCGACCT
CGACCTCTGGCTAATAAAGGAAATTTATTTTCATTGCAATAGTGTGTTGGAATTTTTTGTGTCTCTCACT
CGGAAGGACATATGGGAGGGCAAATCATTTGGTCGAGATCCCTCGGAGATCTCTAGCTAGAGGATCGATC
CCCGCCCCGGACGAACTAAACCTGACTACGACATCTCTGCCCCTTCTTCGCGGGGCAGTGCATGTAATCC
CTTCAGTTGGTTGGTACAACTTGCCAACTGGGCCCTGTTCCACATGTGACACGGGGGGGGACCAAACACA
AAGGGGTTCTCTGACTGTAGTTGACATCCTTATAAATGGATGTGCACATTTGCCAACACTGAGTGGCTTT
CATCCTGGAGCAGACTTTGCAGTCTGTGGACTGCAACACAACATTGCCTTTATGTGTAACTCTTGGCTGA
AGCTCTTACACCAATGCTGGGGGACATGTACCTCCCAGGGGCCCAGGAAGACTACGGGAGGCTACACCAA
CGTCAATCAGAGGGGCCTGTGTAGCTACCGATAAGCGGACCCTCAAGAGGGCATTAGCAATAGTGTTTAT
AAGGCCCCCTTGTTAACCCTAAACGGGTAGCATATGCTTCCCGGGTAGTAGTATATACTATCCAGACTAA
CCCTAATTCAATAGCATATGTTACCCAACGGGAAGCATATGCTATCGAATTAGGGTTAGTAAAAGGGTCC
TAAGGAACAGCGATATCTCCCACCCCATGAGCTGTCACGGTTTTATTTACATGGGGTCAGGATTCCACGA
GGGTAGTGAACCATTTTAGTCACAAGGGCAGTGGCTGAAGATCAAGGAGCGGGCAGTGAACTCTCCTGAA
TCTTCGCCTGCTTCTTCATTCTCCTTCGTTTAGCTAATAGAATAACTGCTGAGTTGTGAACAGTAAGGTG
TATGTGAGGTGCTCGAAAACAAGGTTTCAGGTGACGCCCCCAGAATAAAATTTGGACGGGGGGTTCAGTG
GTGGCATTGTGCTATGACACCAATATAACCCTCACAAACCCCTTGGGCAATAAATACTAGTGTAGGAATG
AAACATTCTGAATATCTTTAACAATAGAAATCCATGGGGTGGGGACAAGCCGTAAAGACTGGATGTCCAT
CTCACACGAATTTATGGCTATGGGCAACACATAATCCTAGTGCAATATGATACTGGGGTTATTAAGATGT
GTCCCAGGCAGGGACCAAGACAGGTGAACCATGTTGTTACACTCTATTTGTAACAAGGGGAAAGAGAGTG
GACGCCGACAGCAGCGGACTCCACTGGTTGTCTCTAACACCCCCGAAAATTAAACGGGGCTCCACGCCAA
TGGGGCCCATAAACAAAGACAAGTGGCCACTCTTTTTTTTGAAATTGTGGAGTGGGGGCACGCGTCAGCC
CCCACACGCCGCCCTGCGGTTTTGGACTGTAAAATAAGGGTGTAATAACTTGGCTGATTGTAACCCCGCT
AACCACTGCGGTCAAACCACTTGCCCACAAAACCACTAATGGCACCCCGGGGAATACCTGCATAAGTAGG
TGGGCGGGCCAAGATAGGGGCGCGATTGCTGCGATCTGGAGGACAAATTACACACACTTGCGCCTGAGCG
CCAAGCACAGGGTTGTTGGTCCTCATATTCACGAGGTCGCTGAGAGCACGGTGGGCTAATGTTGCCATGG
GTAGCATATACTACCCAAATATCTGGATAGCATATGCTATCCTAATCTATATCTGGGTAGCATAGGCTAT
CCTAATCTATATCTGGGTAGCATATGCTATCCTAATCTATATCTGGGTAGTATATGCTATCCTAATTTAT
ATCTGGGTAGCATAGGCTATCCTAATCTATATCTGGGTAGCATATGCTATCCTAATCTATATCTGGGTAG
TATATGCTATCCTAATCTGTATCCGGGTAGCATATGCTATCCTAATAGAGATTAGGGTAGTATATGCTAT
CCTAATTTATATCTGGGTAGCATATACTACCCAAATATCTGGATAGCATATGCTATCCTAATCTATATCT
GGGTAGCATATGCTATCCTAATCTATATCTGGGTAGCATAGGCTATCCTAATCTATATCTGGGTAGCATA
TGCTATCCTAATCTATATCTGGGTAGTATATGCTATCCTAATTTATATCTGGGTAGCATAGGCTATCCTA
ATCTATATCTGGGTAGCATATGCTATCCTAATCTATATCTGGGTAGTATATGCTATCCTAATCTGTATCC
GGGTAGCATATGCTATCCTCATGATAAGCTGTCAAACATGAGAATTTTCTTGAAGACGAAAGGGCCTCGT
GATACGCCTATTTTTATAGGTTAATGTCATGATAATAATGGTTTCTTAGACGTCAGGTGGCACTTTTCGG
GGAAATGTGCGCGGAACCCCTATTTGTTTATTTTTCTAAATACATTCAAATATGTATCCGCTCATGAGAC
AATAACCCTGATAAATGCTTCAATAATATTGAAAAAGGAAGAGTATGAGTATTCAACATTTCCGTGTCGC
CCTTATTCCCTTTTTTGCGGCATTTTGCCTTCCTGTTTTTGCTCACCCAGAAACGCTGGTGAAAGTAAAA
GATGCTGAAGATCAGTTGGGTGCACGAGTGGGTTACATCGAACTGGATCTCAACAGCGGTAAGATCCTTG
AGAGTTTTCGCCCCGAAGAACGTTTTCCAATGATGAGCACTTTTAAAGTTCTGCTATGTGGCGCGGTATT
ATCCCGTGTTGACGCCGGGCAAGAGCAACTCGGTCGCCGCATACACTATTCTCAGAATGACTTGGTTGAG
TACTCACCAGTCACAGAAAAGCATCTTACGGATGGCATGACAGTAAGAGAATTATGCAGTGCTGCCATAA
CCATGAGTGATAACACTGCGGCCAACTTACTTCTGACAACGATCGGAGGACCGAAGGAGCTAACCGCTTT
TTTGCACAACATGGGGGATCATGTAACTCGCCTTGATCGTTGGGAACCGGAGCTGAATGAAGCCATACCA
AACGACGAGCGTGACACCACGATGCCTGCAGCAATGGCAACAACGTTGCGCAAACTATTAACTGGCGAAC
TACTTACTCTAGCTTCCCGGCAACAATTAATAGACTGGATGGAGGCGGATAAAGTTGCAGGACCACTTCT
GCGCTCGGCCCTTCCGGCTGGCTGGTTTATTGCTGATAAATCTGGAGCCGGTGAGCGTGGGTCTCGCGGT
ATCATTGCAGCACTGGGGCCAGATGGTAAGCCCTCCCGTATCGTAGTTATCTACACGACGGGGAGTCAGG
CAACTATGGATGAACGAAATAGACAGATCGCTGAGATAGGTGCCTCACTGATTAAGCATTGGTAACTGTC
AGACCAAGTTTACTCATATATACTTTAGATTGATTTAAAACTTCATTTTTAATTTAAAAGGATCTAGGTG
AAGATCCTTTTTGATAATCTCATGACCAAAATCCCTTAACGTGAGTTTTCGTTCCACTGAGCGTCAGACC
CCGTAGAAAAGATCAAAGGATCTTCTTGAGATCCTTTTTTTCTGCGCGTAATCTGCTGCTTGCAAACAAA
AAAACCACCGCTACCAGCGGTGGTTTGTTTGCCGGATCAAGAGCTACCAACTCTTTTTCCGAAGGTAACT
GGCTTCAGCAGAGCGCAGATACCAAATACTGTTCTTCTAGTGTAGCCGTAGTTAGGCCACCACTTCAAGA
ACTCTGTAGCACCGCCTACATACCTCGCTCTGCTAATCCTGTTACCAGTGGCTGCTGCCAGTGGCGATAA
GTCGTGTCTTACCGGGTTGGACTCAAGACGATAGTTACCGGATAAGGCGCAGCGGTCGGGCTGAACGGGG
GGTTCGTGCACACAGCCCAGCTTGGAGCGAACGACCTACACCGAACTGAGATACCTACAGCGTGAGCTAT
GAGAAAGCGCCACGCTTCCCGAAGGGAGAAAGGCGGACAGGTATCCGGTAAGCGGCAGGGTCGGAACAGG
AGAGCGCACGAGGGAGCTTCCAGGGGGAAACGCCTGGTATCTTTATAGTCCTGTCGGGTTTCGCCACCTC
TGACTTGAGCGTCGATTTTTGTGATGCTCGTCAGGGGGGCGGAGCCTATGGAAAAACGCCAGCAACGCGG
CCTTTTTACGGTTCCTGGCCTTTTGCTGGCCTTTTGCTCACATGTTCTTTCCTGCGTTATCCCCTGATTC
TGTGGATAACCGTATTACCGCCTTTGAGTGAGCTGATACCGCTCGCCGCAGCCGAACGACCGAGCGCAGC
GAGTCAGTGAGCGAGGAAGCGGAAGAGCGCCCAATACGCAAACCGCCTCTCCCCGCGCGTTGGCCGATTC
ATTAATGCAGCTGGCACGACAGGTTTCCCGACTGGAAAGCGGGCAGTGAGCGCAACGCAATTAATGTGAG
TTAGCTCACTCATTAGGCACCCCAGGCTTTACACTTTATGCTTCCGGCTCGTATGTTGTGTGGAATTGTG
AGCGGATAACAATTTCACACAGGAAACAGCTATGACCATGATTACGCCAAGCTCTAGCTAGAGGTCGACC
AATTCTCATGTTTGACAGCTTATCATCGCAGATCCGGGCAACGTTGTTGCCATTGCTGCAGGCGCAGAAC
TGGTAGGTATGGAAGATCTATACATTGAATCAATATTGGCAATTAGCCATATTAGTCATTGGTTATATAG
CATAAATCAATATTGGCTATTGGCCATTGCATACGTTGTATCTATATCATAATATGTACATTTATATTGG
CTCATGTCCAATATGACCGCCATGTTGACATTGATTATTGACTAGTTATTAATAGTAATCAATTACGGGG
TCATTAGTTCATAGCCCATATATGGAGTTCCGCGTTACATAACTTACGGTAAATGGCCCGCCTGGCTGAC
CGCCCAACGACCCCCGCCCATTGACGTCAATAATGACGTATGTTCCCATAGTAACGCCAATAGGGACTTT
CCATTGACGTCAATGGGTGGAGTATTTACGGTAAACTGCCCACTTGGCAGTACATCAAGTGTATCATATG
CCAAGTCCGCCCCCTATTGACGTCAATGACGGTAAATGGCCCGCCTGGCATTATGCCCAGTACATGACCT
TACGGGACTTTCCTACTTGGCAGTACATCTACGTATTAGTCATCGCTATTACCATGGTGATGCGGTTTTG
GCAGTACACCAATGGGCGTGGATAGCGGTTTGACTCACGGGGATTTCCAAGTCTCCACCCCATTGACGTC
AATGGGAGTTTGTTTTGGCACCAAAATCAACGGGACTTTCCAAAATGTCGTAATAACCCCGCCCCGTTGA
CGCAAATGGGCGGTAGGCGTGTACGGTGGGAGGTCTATATAAGCAGAGCTCGTTTAGTGAACCGTCAGAT
CCTCACTCTCTTCCGCATCGCTGTCTGCGAGGGCCAGCTGTTGGGCTCGCGGTTGAGGACAAACTCTTCG
CGGTCTTTCCAGTACTCTTGGATCGGAAACCCGTCGGCCTCCGAACGGTACTCCGCCACCGAGGGACCTG
AGCGAGTCCGCATCGACCGGATCGGAAAACCTCTCGAGAAAGGCGTCTAACCAGTCACAGTCGCAAGGTA
GGCTGAGCACCGTGGCGGGCGGCAGCGGGTGGCGGTCGGGGTTGTTTCTGGCGGAGGTGCTGCTGATGAT
GTAATTAAAGTAGGCGGTCTTGAGACGGCGGATGGTCGAGGTGAGGTGTGGCAGGCTTGAGATCCAGCTG
TTGGGGTGAGTACTCCCTCTCAAAAGCGGGCATTACTTCTGCGCTAAGATTGTCAGTTTCCAAAAACGAG
GAGGATTTGATATTCACCTGGCCCGATCTGGCCATACACTTGAGTGACAATGACATCCACTTTGCCTTTC
TCTCCACAGGTGTCCACTCCCAGGTCCAAGTTTAAACTGCGGCCGCCACCATGGGACTGACTCTGCTGCT
GCTCCTGCTGCTGGGCCTGGAAGGCCAGGGCATCGTGGGCAGCCTGCCTGAAGTGCTGCAGGCCCCCGTG
GGAAGCAGCATCCTGGTGCAGTGCCACTACAGACTCCAGGACGTGAAGGCCCAGAAAGTGTGGTGCCGGT
TCCTGCCTGAGGGCTGCCAGCCTCTGGTGTCCAGCGCCGTGGATAGAAGGGCCCCTGCCGGCAGAAGAAC
CTTCCTGACCGACCTGGGCGGAGGACTGCTCCAGGTGGAGATGGTCACCCTGCAGGAAGAGGACGCCGGC
GAGTACGGCTGTATGGTGGACGGCGCCAGAGGCCCTCAGATCCTGCACCGGGTGTCCCTGAACATCCTGC
CCCCCGAGGAAGAGGAAGAGACACACAAGATCGGCAGCCTGGCCGAGAACGCCTTTAGCGATCCAGCCGG
CAGCGCCAACCCTCTGGAACCCAGCCAGGACGAGAAGTCCATCCCCGGCGCGCC
Features (pLannotate 1.2.2; 19 found; start..end, strand, type, name):
    713..768     +  polyA_signal   β-globin poly(A) signal: rabbit β-globin polyadenylation signal (Gil and Proudfoot, 1987)
   1282..2963    -  rep_origin     oriP (fragment): Epstein-Barr virus oriP replication origin (Yates et al., 2000)
   3090..3194    +  promoter       AmpR promoter: bla
   3195..4055    +  CDS            AmpR: β-lactamase; bla; confers resistance to ampicillin, carbenicillin, and related antibiotics
   4226..4814    +  rep_origin     ori: high-copy-number ColE1/pMB1/pBR322/pUC origin of replication
   4997..5089    +  CDS            lacI (fragment): lac repressor; lacI; The lac repressor binds to the lac operator to inhibit transcription in E. coli. This inhibition can be relieved by adding lactose or isopropyl-β-D-thiogalactopyranoside (IPTG).
   5102..5123    +  protein_bind   CAP binding site: CAP binding activates transcription in the presence of cAMP. E. coli catabolite activator protein
   5138..5168    +  promoter       lac promoter: promoter for the E. coli lac operon
   5176..5192    +  protein_bind   lac operator: The lac repressor binds to the lac operator to inhibit transcription in E. coli. This inhibition can be relieved by adding lactose or isopropyl-β-D-thiogalactopyranoside (IPTG). lac repressor encoded by lacI
   5262..5278    +  promoter       tet promoter (fragment): E. coli promoter for tetracycline efflux protein gene
   5288..5313    -  CDS            bla(M) (fragment): β-lactamase lacking the signal sequence; bla(M); allows cytosolic expression of β-lactamase
   5487..5866    +  enhancer       CMV enhancer: human cytomegalovirus immediate early enhancer
   5868..6067    +  promoter       CMV promoter: human cytomegalovirus (CMV) immediate early promoter
   6135..6173    +  misc_feature   Ad SA (fragment): adenovirus major late transcript splice acceptor (Friedrich and Soriano, 1991)
   6206..6415    -  CDS            PTP (fragment): TERM_ADE02 - Experimental evidence at protein level: Swiss-Prot protein existence level 1. Protein covalently bound to the viral DNA that acts as a primer for viral genomic replication by DNA strand displacement. Assembles on the viral origin of replication in an initiation complex with viral polymerase, DBP, host NFIA and host POU2F1/OCT1. During initiation, the polymerase covalently couples the first dCTP with Ser- 580 of pTP. The terminal protein stimulates the template activity over 20 fold compared to protein-free templates. Neo-synthesized viral genomes are linked to two preterminal prot
   6446..6535    +  intron         chimeric intron (fragment): chimera between introns from adenovirus and immunoglobulin heavy chain genes
   6554..6600    +  CDS            IgH signal sequence (fragment): signal sequence from the mouse immunoglobulin heavy chain variable region
   6631..7116    +  CDS            TREML1 (fragment): TRML1_HUMAN - Also known as TLT1. Experimental evidence at protein level: Swiss-Prot protein existence level 1. Cell surface receptor that may play a role in the innate and adaptive immune response. From Homo sapiens (Human).
   7108..553     +  CDS            Cd4 (fragment) (across the origin): CD4_RAT - Experimental evidence at protein level: Swiss-Prot protein existence level 1. Integral membrane glycoprotein that plays an essential role in the immune response and serves multiple functions in responses against both external and internal offenses. In T-cells, functions primarily as a coreceptor for MHC class II molecule:peptide complex. The antigens presented by class II peptides are derived from extracellular proteins while class I peptides are derived from cytosolic proteins. Interacts simultaneously with the T-cell receptor (TCR) and the MHC class II presented by antigen presenti
