[The description below was written by a language model from this plasmid's Addgene catalogue record and pLannotate feature annotations shown in this document.]
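Description:
TREML1-bio-His is a mammalian expression plasmid built on the pTT3 backbone for producing the ectodomain of human TREML1 (Trem-like transcript 1, also called TLT-1) as a soluble, secreted recombinant protein. It is maintained in E. coli through a high-copy ColE1/pUC-type origin and ampicillin resistance (bla). The backbone also carries a fragment of the Epstein-Barr virus oriP, which supports episomal retention and high-yield transient expression in cells that supply EBNA1. No mammalian selection marker is annotated. Small lac, tet and bla fragments in the table appear to be backbone remnants with no stated function.

Expression is driven by the CMV immediate-early enhancer and promoter. Downstream of the promoter lies an adenovirus-derived leader and intron region, which pLannotate reports as a splice acceptor, a chimeric intron fragment and an incidental reverse-strand match to adenoviral terminal protein. The transcript ends at a rabbit β-globin polyadenylation signal. The chemically synthesised TREML1 insert, about 0.5 kb, sits between retained NotI and AscI sites. It is fused in frame at its C terminus to rat CD4 domains 3 and 4, followed by an enzymatic biotinylation sequence, a linker and a His tag. The biotinylation and His elements are listed in the catalogue record but were not separately annotated in the feature table. A short immunoglobulin heavy-chain signal sequence fragment is also annotated upstream of the insert, and the record does not say whether it has a role.

The CD4 d3+4 domains serve as a common antigenic tag. The biotinylation site allows oriented capture on streptavidin-coated surfaces, and the His tag allows affinity purification. The associated publication describes a human platelet receptor protein microarray used to screen for extracellular receptor–ligand interactions, which fits this design.
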