Addgene plasmid #51857: TREML1-bio-His
Purpose: Expresses full-length Trem-like transcript 1 protein precursor ectodomain in mammalian cells. C-terminal rat Cd4d3+4 tag, biotinylation sequence and His tag.
Depositing lab: Gavin Wright. Depositing organization: Wellcome Sanger Institute. Publication: A human platelet receptor protein microarray identifies FcepsilonR1alpha as an activating PEAR1 ligand. Sun Y, Vandenbriele C, Kauskot A, Verhamme P, Hoylaerts MF, Wright GJ. Mol Cell Proteomics. 2015 Feb 23. pii: mcp.M114.046946. 10.1074/mcp.M114.046946 PubMed 25713122.
Backbone
  Vector backbone: pTT3
  Backbone manufacturer: Yves Durocher, NRC
  Backbone size w/o insert (bp): 6618
  Total vector size (bp): 7124
  Modifications to backbone: Rat CD4 d3+4, enzymatic biotinylation sequence, linker and His tag (CD4d3+4-BioLHis).
  Vector type: Mammalian Expression
Growth in bacteria
  Bacterial resistance: Ampicillin, 100 μg/mL
  Growth temperature: 37°C
  Growth strain: Top10
  Copy number: High Copy
Gene/Insert
  Gene/Insert name: TREML1 (alt name: Trem-like transcript 1 protein precursor)
  Species: H. sapiens (human)
  Insert size (bp): 506
  Entrez Gene: TREML1 (a.k.a. UNQ1825/PRO3438, GLTL1825, PRO3438, TLT-1, TLT1, dJ238O23.3)
  Promoter: CMV
  Tag / fusion protein: rat CD4 d3+4 (C terminal on backbone); enzymatic biotinylation sequence (C terminal on backbone); His tag (C terminal on backbone)
  Cloning method: Restriction Enzyme; 5′ cloning site NotI (not destroyed); 3′ cloning site AscI (not destroyed)
  Sequencing primers: 5′ CMV-fwd
Resource information
  A portion of this plasmid was derived from a plasmid made by: Insert was chemically synthesised.
Terms and licenses: Academic/Nonprofit Terms; Industry Terms: Not Available to Industry
Depositor comments: Article ref 53
How to cite: TREML1-bio-His was a gift from Gavin Wright (Addgene plasmid # 51857 ; http://n2t.net/addgene:51857 ; RRID:Addgene_51857)
