>Addgene plasmid #51857 | TREML1-bio-His | addgene partial sequence | sequence record 93944 | pMT2-F 5'-TTGCCTTTCTCTCCACAGGT-3'
GCGGCCGCCACCATGGGACTGACTCTGCTGCTGCTCCTGCTGCTGGGCCTGGAAGGCCAGGGCATCGTGG
GCAGCCTGCCTGAAGTGCTGCAGGCCCCCGTGGGAAGCAGCATCCTGGTGCAGTGCCACTACAGACTCCA
GGACGTGAAGGCCCAGAAAGTGTGGTGCCGGTTCCTGCCTGAGGGCTGCCAGCCTCTGGTGTCCAGCGCC
GTGGATAGAAGGGCCCCTGCCGGCAGAAGAACCTTCCTGACCGACCTGGGCGGAGGACTGCTCCAGGTGG
AGATGGTCACCCTGCAGGAAGAGGACGCCGGCGAGTACGGCTGTATGGTGGACGGCGCCAGAGGCCCTCA
GATCCTGCACCGGGTGTCCCTGAACATCCTGCCCCCCGAGGAAGAGGAAGAGACACACAAGATCGGCAGC
CTGGCCGAGAACGCCTTTAGCGATCCAGCCGGCAGCGCCAACCCTCTGGAACCCAGCCAGGACGAGAAGT
CCATCCCCGGCGCGCCGTCGACCTCCATCACGGCCTATAAGAGTGAGGGGGAGTCAGCGGAGTTCTCCTT
CCCACTCAACCTTGGAGAGGAAAGCCTGCAGGGAGAGTTGAGATGGAAGGCAGAGAAGGCTCCTTCTTCC
CAGTCCTGGATCACCTTCTCCCTAAAGAACCAAAAGGTGTCTGTGCAGAAGTCTACTAGCAACCCCAAGT
TCCAGCTGTCCGAAACGCTCCCACTCACCCTTCAGATACCCCAGGTCTCCCTTCAGTTTGCTGGTTCTGG
CAACCTGACCCTGACTCTGGACAGAGGGATACTGTATCAGGAAGTGAACCTGGTGGTGATGAAAGTGACT
CAGCCCGACAGCAACACTTTGACCTGTGAGGTGATGGGACCCACCTCACCCAAGATGAGACTGATCTTGA
AGCAGGAGAATCAGGAGGCCAGGGTCTCCAGGCAGGA
