>Addgene plasmid #51857 | TREML1-bio-His | addgene partial sequence | sequence record 94087 | rb_glob_PA_term-R 5'-CCCATATGTCCTTCCGAGTG-3'
AATAAATTTCCTTTATTAGCCAGAGGTCGAGGTCGGGGGATCCTTAATTAATCACGTGTCTAGACTCAAT
GGTGGTGATGGTGGTGGGGGCCCAGAGGGGCCAGAGGAGGCAGGTTCCTGTCCCTGTGGTTCCACAGCAT
CTTCTGGGCGTCCAGGATGTGGTGCAGGCTGCCGGAATTCAACCCTTTGGATAAAACCTGGATCTTGGAG
TCCATCTTGACCTCTTCACCTTCACTCAGTAGACATTGCCACACCCCTGCTTCAGGGGCCTGCACTTGAA
TCACTTTCTCCTGCCTGGAGACCCTGGCCTCCTGATTCTCCTGCTTCAAGATCAGTCTCATCTTGGGTGA
GGTGGGTCCCATCACCTCACAGGTCAAAGTGTTGCTGTCGGGCTGAGTCACTTTCATCACCACCAGGTTC
ACTTCCTGATACAGTATCCCTCTGTCCAGAGTCAGGGTCAGGTTGCCAGAACCAGCAAACTGAAGGGAGA
CCTGGGGTATCTGAAGGGTGAGTGGGAGCGTTTCGGACAGCTGGAACTTGGGGTTGCTAGTAGACTTCTG
CACAGACACCTTTTGGTTCTTTAGGGAGAAGGTGATCCAGGACTGGGAAGAAGGAGCCTTCTCTGCCTTC
CATCTCAACTCTCCCTGCAGGCTTTCCTCTCCAAGGTTGAGTGGGAAGGAGAACTCCGCTGACTCCCCCT
CACTCTTATAGGCCGTGATGGAGGTCGACGGCGCGCCGGGGATGGACTTCTCGTCCTGGCTGGGTTCCAG
A
